Addgene plasmid #59373: pET-OleD
Purpose: Inducible expression of OleD (DQ195536) under T7 promoter
Depositing lab: Christopher Anderson. Depositing organization: University of California, Berkeley.
Backbone
  Vector backbone: pET15b
  Vector type: Bacterial Expression
Growth in bacteria
  Bacterial resistance: Ampicillin, 100 μg/mL
  Growth temperature: 37°C
  Growth strain: BL21
  Copy number: Unknown
Gene/Insert
  Gene/Insert name: OleD
  Species: Streptomyces antibioticus
  Insert size (bp): 1314
  GenBank ID: DQ195536
  Promoter: T7 promoter
  Cloning method: Gibson Cloning
  Sequencing primers: 5′ CGTCCGGCGTAGAGGATCG; 3′ GGGCCTCTTGCGGGATATC
Terms and licenses: Academic/Nonprofit Terms; Industry Terms: Not Available to Industry
How to cite: pET-OleD was a gift from Christopher Anderson (Addgene plasmid # 59373 ; http://n2t.net/addgene:59373 ; RRID:Addgene_59373)
