[The description below was written by a language model from this plasmid's Addgene catalogue record and pLannotate feature annotations shown in this document.]
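Description:
pET-OleD is a bacterial expression plasmid built on the pET15b backbone for inducible production of OleD, a glycosyltransferase from Streptomyces antibioticus, in E. coli. The 6,956 nt plasmid replicates from a ColE1/pMB1-type origin accompanied by the pBR322 bom region and the rop gene, which normally holds copy number down; the catalogue lists copy number as unknown. Selection is by ampicillin through the β-lactamase gene and its own promoter. Several fragments of the tetracycline efflux gene and its promoter are annotated around the expression cassette and lacI. These are non-functional remnants of the pBR322 ancestry typical of pET vectors, not a second marker.

The expression cassette consists of a T7 promoter followed directly by a lac operator, the strong T7 gene 10 ribosome binding site, the oleD coding sequence, and a T7 terminator. The plasmid-borne lacI gene, driven by its own promoter, supplies lac repressor that blocks the operator until IPTG or lactose is added. Transcription therefore requires a host supplying T7 RNA polymerase; the record lists BL21 as the growth strain. The insert was introduced by Gibson assembly and is recorded as 1,314 bp, somewhat longer than the 1,242 bp annotated as matching oleD. No affinity tag is annotated, so the record does not establish whether the pET15b His tag was retained. A short match to a T7 gene 10-derived sequence just upstream of the terminator is most likely backbone sequence and not a fused solubility tag. OleD inactivates the macrolide oleandomycin by 2'-O-glycosylation using UDP-glucose, and the stated purpose of the plasmid is simply its inducible expression.
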