Features (pLannotate 1.2.2; 19 found; start..end, strand, type, name):
    104..208     +  promoter       AmpR promoter: bla
    209..1069    +  CDS            AmpR: β-lactamase; bla; confers resistance to ampicillin, carbenicillin, and related antibiotics
   1240..1828    +  rep_origin     ori: high-copy-number ColE1/pMB1/pBR322/pUC origin of replication
   2014..2156    -  misc_feature   bom: basis of mobility region from pBR322
   2258..2449    -  CDS            rop: Rop protein, which maintains plasmids at low copy number; rop
   2466..2846    +  CDS            YPB1_ECOLX: Protein predicted: Swiss-Prot protein existence level 4. From Escherichia coli.
   3088..3712    -  CDS            TcR (fragment): tetracycline efflux protein; tet; confers resistance to tetracycline
   3727..3748    -  protein_bind   CAP binding site: CAP binding activates transcription in the presence of cAMP. E. coli catabolite activator protein
   3761..4843    -  CDS            lacI: lac repressor; lacI; The lac repressor binds to the lac operator to inhibit transcription in E. coli. This inhibition can be relieved by adding lactose or isopropyl-β-D-thiogalactopyranoside (IPTG).
   4844..4921    -  promoter       lacI promoter: lacI
   4929..5208    -  CDS            TcR (fragment): tetracycline efflux protein; tet; confers resistance to tetracycline
   5230..5248    +  promoter       T7 promoter: promoter for bacteriophage T7 RNA polymerase
   5249..5273    +  protein_bind   lac operator: The lac repressor binds to the lac operator to inhibit transcription in E. coli. This inhibition can be relieved by adding lactose or isopropyl-β-D-thiogalactopyranoside (IPTG). lac repressor encoded by lacI
   5288..5310    +  RBS            RBS: efficient ribosome binding site from bacteriophage T7 gene 10 (Olins and Rangwala, 1989)
   5323..6564    +  CDS            oleD: OLED_STRAT - Also known as UGT102A2. Experimental evidence at protein level: Swiss-Prot protein existence level 1. Specifically inactivates oleandomycin via 2'-O-glycosylation using UDP-glucose. From Streptomyces antibioticus.
   6640..6689    +  CDS            SET1 (fragment): solubility-enhancement tag derived from T7 phage gene 10B
   6697..6744    +  terminator     T7 terminator: transcription terminator for bacteriophage T7 RNA polymerase
   6767..6871    -  CDS            TcR (fragment): tetracycline efflux protein; tet; confers resistance to tetracycline
   6919..6947    -  promoter       tet promoter: E. coli promoter for tetracycline efflux protein gene
>Addgene plasmid #59373 | pET-OleD | depositor full sequence | sequence record 92098 | pET-OleD sequence 6956 bps
TTCTTGAAGACGAAAGGGCCTCGTGATACGCCTATTTTTATAGGTTAATGTCATGATAATAATGGTTTCT
TAGACGTCAGGTGGCACTTTTCGGGGAAATGTGCGCGGAACCCCTATTTGTTTATTTTTCTAAATACATT
CAAATATGTATCCGCTCATGAGACAATAACCCTGATAAATGCTTCAATAATATTGAAAAAGGAAGAGTAT
GAGTATTCAACATTTCCGTGTCGCCCTTATTCCCTTTTTTGCGGCATTTTGCCTTCCTGTTTTTGCTCAC
CCAGAAACGCTGGTGAAAGTAAAAGATGCTGAAGATCAGTTGGGTGCACGAGTGGGTTACATCGAACTGG
ATCTCAACAGCGGTAAGATCCTTGAGAGTTTTCGCCCCGAAGAACGTTTTCCAATGATGAGCACTTTTAA
AGTTCTGCTATGTGGCGCGGTATTATCCCGTGTTGACGCCGGGCAAGAGCAACTCGGTCGCCGCATACAC
TATTCTCAGAATGACTTGGTTGAGTACTCACCAGTCACAGAAAAGCATCTTACGGATGGCATGACAGTAA
GAGAATTATGCAGTGCTGCCATAACCATGAGTGATAACACTGCGGCCAACTTACTTCTGACAACGATCGG
AGGACCGAAGGAGCTAACCGCTTTTTTGCACAACATGGGGGATCATGTAACTCGCCTTGATCGTTGGGAA
CCGGAGCTGAATGAAGCCATACCAAACGACGAGCGTGACACCACGATGCCTGCAGCAATGGCAACAACGT
TGCGCAAACTATTAACTGGCGAACTACTTACTCTAGCTTCCCGGCAACAATTAATAGACTGGATGGAGGC
GGATAAAGTTGCAGGACCACTTCTGCGCTCGGCCCTTCCGGCTGGCTGGTTTATTGCTGATAAATCTGGA
GCCGGTGAGCGTGGGTCTCGCGGTATCATTGCAGCACTGGGGCCAGATGGTAAGCCCTCCCGTATCGTAG
TTATCTACACGACGGGGAGTCAGGCAACTATGGATGAACGAAATAGACAGATCGCTGAGATAGGTGCCTC
ACTGATTAAGCATTGGTAACTGTCAGACCAAGTTTACTCATATATACTTTAGATTGATTTAAAACTTCAT
TTTTAATTTAAAAGGATCTAGGTGAAGATCCTTTTTGATAATCTCATGACCAAAATCCCTTAACGTGAGT
TTTCGTTCCACTGAGCGTCAGACCCCGTAGAAAAGATCAAAGGATCTTCTTGAGATCCTTTTTTTCTGCG
CGTAATCTGCTGCTTGCAAACAAAAAAACCACCGCTACCAGCGGTGGTTTGTTTGCCGGATCAAGAGCTA
CCAACTCTTTTTCCGAAGGTAACTGGCTTCAGCAGAGCGCAGATACCAAATACTGTCCTTCTAGTGTAGC
CGTAGTTAGGCCACCACTTCAAGAACTCTGTAGCACCGCCTACATACCTCGCTCTGCTAATCCTGTTACC
AGTGGCTGCTGCCAGTGGCGATAAGTCGTGTCTTACCGGGTTGGACTCAAGACGATAGTTACCGGATAAG
GCGCAGCGGTCGGGCTGAACGGGGGGTTCGTGCACACAGCCCAGCTTGGAGCGAACGACCTACACCGAAC
TGAGATACCTACAGCGTGAGCTATGAGAAAGCGCCACGCTTCCCGAAGGGAGAAAGGCGGACAGGTATCC
GGTAAGCGGCAGGGTCGGAACAGGAGAGCGCACGAGGGAGCTTCCAGGGGGAAACGCCTGGTATCTTTAT
AGTCCTGTCGGGTTTCGCCACCTCTGACTTGAGCGTCGATTTTTGTGATGCTCGTCAGGGGGGCGGAGCC
TATGGAAAAACGCCAGCAACGCGGCCTTTTTACGGTTCCTGGCCTTTTGCTGGCCTTTTGCTCACATGTT
CTTTCCTGCGTTATCCCCTGATTCTGTGGATAACCGTATTACCGCCTTTGAGTGAGCTGATACCGCTCGC
CGCAGCCGAACGACCGAGCGCAGCGAGTCAGTGAGCGAGGAAGCGGAAGAGCGCCTGATGCGGTATTTTC
TCCTTACGCATCTGTGCGGTATTTCACACCGCATATATGGTGCACTCTCAGTACAATCTGCTCTGATGCC
GCATAGTTAAGCCAGTATACACTCCGCTATCGCTACGTGACTGGGTCATGGCTGCGCCCCGACACCCGCC
AACACCCGCTGACGCGCCCTGACGGGCTTGTCTGCTCCCGGCATCCGCTTACAGACAAGCTGTGACCGTC
TCCGGGAGCTGCATGTGTCAGAGGTTTTCACCGTCATCACCGAAACGCGCGAGGCAGCTGCGGTAAAGCT
CATCAGCGTGGTCGTGAAGCGATTCACAGATGTCTGCCTGTTCATCCGCGTCCAGCTCGTTGAGTTTCTC
CAGAAGCGTTAATGTCTGGCTTCTGATAAAGCGGGCCATGTTAAGGGCGGTTTTTTCCTGTTTGGTCACT
GATGCCTCCGTGTAAGGGGGATTTCTGTTCATGGGGGTAATGATACCGATGAAACGAGAGAGGATGCTCA
CGATACGGGTTACTGATGATGAACATGCCCGGTTACTGGAACGTTGTGAGGGTAAACAACTGGCGGTATG
GATGCGGCGGGACCAGAGAAAAATCACTCAGGGTCAATGCCAGCGCTTCGTTAATACAGATGTAGGTGTT
CCACAGGGTAGCCAGCAGCATCCTGCGATGCAGATCCGGAACATAATGGTGCAGGGCGCTGACTTCCGCG
TTTCCAGACTTTACGAAACACGGAAACCGAAGACCATTCATGTTGTTGCTCAGGTCGCAGACGTTTTGCA
GCAGCAGTCGCTTCACGTTCGCTCGCGTATCGGTGATTCATTCTGCTAACCAGTAAGGCAACCCCGCCAG
CCTAGCCGGGTCCTCAACGACAGGAGCACGATCATGCGCACCCGTGGCCAGGACCCAACGCTGCCCGAGA
TGCGCCGCGTGCGGCTGCTGGAGATGGCGGACGCGATGGATATGTTCTGCCAAGGGTTGGTTTGCGCATT
CACAGTTCTCCGCAAGAATTGATTGGCTCCAATTCTTGGAGTGGTGAATCCGTTAGCGAGGTGCCGCCGG
CTTCCATTCAGGTCGAGGTGGCCCGGCTCCATGCACCGCGACGCAACGCGGGGAGGCAGACAAGGTATAG
GGCGGCGCCTACAATCCATGCCAACCCGTTCCATGTGCTCGCCGAGGCGGCATAAATCGCCGTGACGATC
AGCGGTCCAGTGATCGAAGTTAGGCTGGTAAGAGCCGCGAGCGATCCTTGAAGCTGTCCCTGATGGTCGT
CATCTACCTGCCTGGACAGCATGGCCTGCAACGCGGGCATCCCGATGCCGCCGGAAGCGAGAAGAATCAT
AATGGGGAAGGCCATCCAGCCTCGCGTCGCGAACGCCAGCAAGACGTAGCCCAGCGCGTCGGCCGCCATG
CCGGCGATAATGGCCTGCTTCTCGCCGAAACGTTTGGTGGCGGGACCAGTGACGAAGGCTTGAGCGAGGG
CGTGCAAGATTCCGAATACCGCAAGCGACAGGCCGATCATCGTCGCGCTCCAGCGAAAGCGGTCCTCGCC
GAAAATGACCCAGAGCGCTGCCGGCACCTGTCCTACGAGTTGCATGATAAAGAAGACAGTCATAAGTGCG
GCGACGATAGTCATGCCCCGCGCCCACCGGAAGGAGCTGACTGGGTTGAAGGCTCTCAAGGGCATCGGTC
GAGATCCCGGTGCCTAATGAGTGAGCTAACTTACATTAATTGCGTTGCGCTCACTGCCCGCTTTCCAGTC
GGGAAACCTGTCGTGCCAGCTGCATTAATGAATCGGCCAACGCGCGGGGAGAGGCGGTTTGCGTATTGGG
CGCCAGGGTGGTTTTTCTTTTCACCAGTGAGACGGGCAACAGCTGATTGCCCTTCACCGCCTGGCCCTGA
GAGAGTTGCAGCAAGCGGTCCACGCTGGTTTGCCCCAGCAGGCGAAAATCCTGTTTGATGGTGGTTAACG
GCGGGATATAACATGAGCTGTCTTCGGTATCGTCGTATCCCACTACCGAGATATCCGCACCAACGCGCAG
CCCGGACTCGGTAATGGCGCGCATTGCGCCCAGCGCCATCTGATCGTTGGCAACCAGCATCGCAGTGGGA
ACGATGCCCTCATTCAGCATTTGCATGGTTTGTTGAAAACCGGACATGGCACTCCAGTCGCCTTCCCGTT
CCGCTATCGGCTGAATTTGATTGCGAGTGAGATATTTATGCCAGCCAGCCAGACGCAGACGCGCCGAGAC
AGAACTTAATGGGCCCGCTAACAGCGCGATTTGCTGGTGACCCAATGCGACCAGATGCTCCACGCCCAGT
CGCGTACCGTCTTCATGGGAGAAAATAATACTGTTGATGGGTGTCTGGTCAGAGACATCAAGAAATAACG
CCGGAACATTAGTGCAGGCAGCTTCCACAGCAATGGCATCCTGGTCATCCAGCGGATAGTTAATGATCAG
CCCACTGACGCGTTGCGCGAGAAGATTGTGCACCGCCGCTTTACAGGCTTCGACGCCGCTTCGTTCTACC
ATCGACACCACCACGCTGGCACCCAGTTGATCGGCGCGAGATTTAATCGCCGCGACAATTTGCGACGGCG
CGTGCAGGGCCAGACTGGAGGTGGCAACGCCAATCAGCAACGACTGTTTGCCCGCCAGTTGTTGTGCCAC
GCGGTTGGGAATGTAATTCAGCTCCGCCATCGCCGCTTCCACTTTTTCCCGCGTTTTCGCAGAAACGTGG
CTGGCCTGGTTCACCACGCGGGAAACGGTCTGATAAGAGACACCGGCATACTCTGCGACATCGTATAACG
TTACTGGTTTCACATTCACCACCCTGAATTGACTCTCTTCCGGGCGCTATCATGCCATACCGCGAAAGGT
TTTGCGCCATTCGATGGTGTCCGGGATCTCGACGCTCTCCCTTATGCGACTCCTGCATTAGGAAGCAGCC
CAGTAGTAGGTTGAGGCCGTTGAGCACCGCCGCCGCAAGGAATGGTGCATGCAAGGAGATGGCGCCCAAC
AGTCCCCCGGCCACGGGGCCTGCCACCATACCCACGCCGAAACAAGCGCTCATGAGCCCGAAGTGGCGAG
CCCGATCTTCCCCATCGGTGATGTCGGCGATATAGGCGCCAGCAACCGCACCTGTGGCGCCGGTGATGCC
GGCCACGATGCGTCCGGCGTAGAGGATCGAGATCTCGATCCCGCGAAATTAATACGACTCACTATAGGGG
AATTGTGAGCGGATAACAATTCCCCTCTAGAAATAATTTTGTTTAACTTTAAGAAGGAGATATACCATGG
CTACCACCCAGACCACTCCCGCCCACATCGCCATGTTCTCCATCGCCGCCCACGGCCATGTGAACCCCAG
CCTGGAGGTGATCCGTGAACTCGTCGCCCGCGGCCACCGGGTCACGTACGCCATTCCGCCCGTCTTCGCC
GACAAGGTGGCCGCCACCGGCGCCCGGCCCGTCCTCTACCACTCCACCCTGCCCGGCCCCGACGCCGACC
CGGAGGCATGGGGAAGCACCCTGCTGGACAACGTCGAACCGTTCCTGAACGACGCGATCCAGGCGCTCCC
GCAGCTCGCCGATGCCTACGCCGACGACATCCCCGATCTCGTCCTGCACGACATCACCTCCTACCCGGCC
CGCGTCCTGGCCCGCCGCTGGGGCGTCCCGGCGGTCTCCCTCTCCCCGAACCTCGTCGCCTGGAAGGGTT
ACGAGGAGGAGGTCGCCGAGCCGATGTGGCGCGAACCCCGGCAGACCGAGCGCGGACGGGCCTACTACGC
CCGGTTCGAGGCATGGCTGAAGGAGAACGGGATCACCGAGCACCCGGACACGTTCGCCAGTCATCCGCCG
CGCTCCCTGGTGCTCATCCCGAAGGCGCTCCAGCCGCACGCCGACCGGGTGGACGAAGACGTGTACACCT
TCGTCGGCGCCTGCCAGGGAGACCGCGCCGAGGAAGGCGGCTGGCAGCGGCCCGCCGGCGCGGAGAAGGT
CGTCCTGGTGTCGCTCGGCTCGGCGTTCACCAAGCAGCCCGCCTTCTACCGGGAGTGCGTGCGCGCCTTC
GGGAACCTGCCCGGCTGGCACCTCGTCCTCCAGATCGGCCGGAAGGTGACCCCCGCCGAACTGGGGGAGC
TGCCGGACAACGTGGAGGTGCACGACTGGGTGCCGCAGCTCGCGATCCTGCGCCAGGCCGATCTGTTCGT
CACCCACGCGGGCGCCGGCGGCAGCCAGGAGGGGCTGGCCACCGCGACGCCCATGATCGCCGTACCGCAG
GCCGTCGACCAGTTCGGCAACGCCGACATGCTCCAAGGGCTCGGCGTCGCCCGGAAGCTGGCGACCGAGG
AGGCCACCGCCGACCTGCTCCGCGAGACCGCCCTCGCTCTGGTGGACGACCCGGAGGTCGCGCGCCGGCT
CCGGCGAATCCAGGCGGAGATGGCCCAGGAGGGCGGCACCCGGCGGGCGGCCGACCTCATCGAGGCCGAA
CTGCCCGCGCGCCACGAGCGGCAGGAGCCGGTGGGCGACCGACCCAACGGTGGGGGGAATTCGAAGCTTG
GGCCCGAACAAAAACTCATCTCAGAAGAGGATCTGAATAGCGCCGTCGACTGAGATCCGGCTGCTAACAA
AGCCCGAAAGGAAGCTGAGTTGGCTGCTGCCACCGCTGAGCAATAACTAGCATAACCCCTTGGGGCCTCT
AAACGGGTCTTGAGGGGTTTTTTGCTGAAAGGAGGAACTATATCCGGATATCCCGCAAGAGGCCCGGCAG
TACCGGCATAACCAAGCCTATGCCTACAGCATCCAGGGTGACGGTGCCGAGGATGACGATGAGCGCATTG
TTAGATTTCATACACGGTGCCTGACTGCGTTAGCAATTTAACTGTGATAAACTACCGCATTAAAGCTTAT
CGATGATAAGCTGTCAAACATGAGAA
