>Addgene plasmid #59373 | pET-OleD | addgene partial sequence | sequence record 95813 | pBRrevBam 5'-GGTGATGTCGGCGATATAGG-3'
CCACGATGCGTCCGGCGTAGAGGATCGAGATCTCGATCCCGCGAAATTAATACGACTCACTATAGGGGAA
TTGTGAGCGGATAACAATTCCCCTCTAGAAATAATTTTGTTTAACTTTAAGAAGGAGATATACCATGGCT
ACCACCCAGACCACTCCCGCCCACATCGCCATGTTCTCCATCGCCGCCCACGGCCATGTGAACCCCAGCC
TGGAGGTGATCCGTGAACTCGTCGCCCGCGGCCACCGGGTCACGTACGCCATTCCGCCCGTCTTCGCCGA
CAAGGTGGCCGCCACCGGCGCCCGGCCCGTCCTCTACCACTCCACCCTGCCCGGCCCCGACGCCGACCCG
GAGGCATGGGGAAGCACCCTGCTGGACAACGTCGAACCGTTCCTGAACGACGCGATCCAGGCGCTCCCGC
AGCTCGCCGATGCCTACGCCGACGACATCCCCGATCTCGTCCTGCACGACATCACCTCCTACCCGGCCCG
CGTCCTGGCCCGCCGCTGGGGCGTCCCGGCGGTCTCCCTCTCCCCGAACCTCGTCGCCTGGAAGGGTTAC
GAGGAGGAGGTCGCCGAGCCGATGTGGCGCGAACCCCGGCAGACCGAGCGCGGACGGGCCTACTACGCCC
GGTTCGAGGCATGGCTGAAGGAGAACGGGATCACCGAGCACCCGGACACGTTCGCCAGTCATCCGCCGCG
CTCCCTGGTGCTCATCCCGAAGGCGCTCCAGCCGCACGCCGACCGG
