>Addgene plasmid #59373 | pET-OleD | addgene partial sequence | sequence record 96643 | MoCloR 5'-gccacctgacgtctaagaaacc-3'
ACCTATAAAAATAGGCGTATCACGAGGCCCTTTCGTCTTCAAGAATTCTCATGTTTGACAGCTTATCATC
GATAAGCTTTAATGCGGTAGTTTATCACAGTTAAATTGCTAACGCAGTCAGGCACCGTGTATGAAATCTA
ACAATGCGCTCATCGTCATCCTCGGCACCGTCACCCTGGATGCTGTAGGCATAGGCTTGGTTATGCCGGT
ACTGCCGGGCCTCTTGCGGGATATCCGGATATAGTTCCTCCTTTCAGCAAAAAACCCCTCAAGACCCGTT
TAGAGGCCCCAAGGGGTTATGCTAGTTATTGCTCAGCGGTGGCAGCAGCCAACTCAGCTTCCTTTCGGGC
TTTGTTAGCAGCCGGATCTCAGTCGACGGCGCTATTCAGATCCTCTTCTGAGATGAGTTTTTGTTCGGGC
CCAAGCTTCTAATTCCCCCCACCGTTGGG
