>Addgene plasmid #59373 | pET-OleD | addgene partial sequence | sequence record 96644 | ASK-FN2 5'-CGGCCTTTTTACGGTTCCTG-3'
TTCTTTCCTGCGTTATCCCCTGATTCTGTGGATAACCGTATTACCGCCTTTGAGTGAGCTGATACCGCTC
GCCGCAGCCGAACGACCGAGCGCAGCGAGTCAGTGAGCGAGGAAGCGGAAGAGCGCCTGATGCGGTATTT
TCTCCTTACGCATCTGTGCGGTATTTCACACCGCAATGGTGCACTCTCAGTACAATCTGCTCTGATGCCG
CATAGTTAAGCCAGTATACACTCCGCTATCGCTACGTGACTGGGTCATGGCTGCGCCCCGACACCCGCCA
ACATCCGCTGACGCGCCCTGACGGGCTTGTCTGCTCCCGGAATCCGCTTACAGACAAGCTGTGACCGTCT
CCGGGAGCTGCATGTGTCA
